>Addgene plasmid #35370 | pBbB0k-RFP | depositor full sequence | sequence record 43037 | pBbB0k-RFP sequence 3452 bps
TTGACAGCTAGCTCAGTCCTAGGTACTGTGCTAGCTACTAGTGAAAGAGGAGAAATACTAGATGGCTTCC
TCCGAAGACGTTATCAAAGAGTTCATGCGTTTCAAAGTTCGTATGGAAGGTTCCGTTAACGGTCACGAGT
TCGAAATCGAAGGTGAAGGTGAAGGTCGTCCGTACGAAGGTACCCAGACCGCTAAACTGAAAGTTACCAA
AGGTGGTCCGCTGCCGTTCGCTTGGGACATCCTGTCCCCGCAGTTCCAGTACGGTTCCAAAGCTTACGTT
AAACACCCGGCTGACATCCCGGACTACCTGAAACTGTCCTTCCCGGAAGGTTTCAAATGGGAACGTGTTA
TGAACTTCGAAGACGGTGGTGTTGTTACCGTTACCCAGGACTCCTCCCTGCAAGACGGTGAGTTCATCTA
CAAAGTTAAACTGCGTGGTACCAACTTCCCGTCCGACGGTCCGGTTATGCAGAAAAAAACCATGGGTTGG
GAAGCTTCCACCGAACGTATGTACCCGGAAGACGGTGCTCTGAAAGGTGAAATCAAAATGCGTCTGAAAC
TGAAAGACGGTGGTCACTACGACGCTGAAGTTAAAACCACCTACATGGCTAAAAAACCGGTTCAGCTGCC
GGGTGCTTACAAAACCGACATCAAACTGGACATCACCTCCCACAACGAAGACTACACCATCGTTGAACAG
TACGAACGTGCTGAAGGTCGTCACTCCACCGGTGCTTAATAACGCTGATAGTGCTAGTGTAGATCGCTAC
TAGAGCCAGGCATCAAATAAAACGAAAGGCTCAGTCGAAAGACTGGGCCTTTCGTTTTATCTGTTGTTTG
TCGGTGAACGCTCTCTACTAGAGTCACACTGGCTCACCTTCGGGTGGGCCTTTCTGCGTTTATATACTAG
AAGCGGCCGGGATCCTAACTCGAGTAAGGATCTCCAGGCATCAAATAAAACGAAAGGCTCAGTCGAAAGA
CTGGGCCTTTCGTTTTATCTGTTGTTTGTCGGTGAACGCTCTCTACTAGAGTCACACTGGCTCACCTTCG
GGTGGGCCTTTCTGCGTTTATACCTAGGCTACAGCCGATAGTCTGGAACAGCGCACTTACGGGTTGCTGC
GCAACCCAAGTGCTACCGGCGCGGCAGCGTGACCCGTGTCGGCGGCTCCAACGGCTCGCCATCGTCCAGA
AAACACGGCTCATCGGGCATCGGCAGGCGCTGCTGCCCGCGCCGTTCCCATTCCTCCGTTTCGGTCAAGG
CTGGCAGGTCTGGTTCCATGCCCGGAATGCCGGGCTGGCTGGGCGGCTCCTCGCCGGGGCCGGTCGGTAG
TTGCTGCTCGCCCGGATACAGGGTCGGGATGCGGCGCAGGTCGCCATGCCCCAACAGCGATTCGTCCTGG
TCGTCGTGATCAACCACCACGGCGGCACTGAACACCGACAGGCGCAACTGGTCGCGGGGCTGGCCCCACG
CCACGCGGTCATTGACCACGTAGGCCAACACGGTGCCGGGGCCGTTGAGCTTCACGACGGAGATCCAGCG
CTCGGCCACCAAGTCCTTGACTGCGTATTGGACCGTCCGCAAAGAACGTCCGATGAGCTTGGAAAGTGTC
TTCTGGCTGACCACCACGGCGTTCTGGTGGCCCATCTGCGCCACGAGGTGATGCAGCAGCATTGCCGCCG
TGGGTTTCCTCGCAATAAGCCCGGCCCACGCCTCATGCGCTTTGCGTTCCGTTTGCACCCAGTGACCGGG
CTTGTTCTTGGCTTGAATGCCGATTTCTCTGGACTGCGTGGCCATGCTTATCTCCATGCGGTAGGGGTGC
CGCACGGTTGCGGCACCATGCGCAATCAGCTGCAACTTTTCGGCAGCGCGACAACAATTATGCGTTGCGT
AAAAGTGGCAGTCAATTACAGATTTTCTTTAACCTACGCAATGAGCTATTGCGGGGGGTGCCGCAATGAG
CTGTTGCGTACCCCCCTTTTTTAAGTTGTTGATTTTTAAGTCTTTCGCATTTCGCCCTATATCTAGTTCT
TTGGTGCCCAAAGAAGGGCACCCCTGCGGGGTTCCCCCACGCCTTCGGCGCGGCTCCCCCTCCGGCAAAA
AGTGGCCCCTCCGGGGCTTGTTGATCGACTGCGCGGCCTTCGGCCTTGCCCAAGGTGGCGCTGCCCCCTT
GGAACCCCCGCACTCGCCGCCGTGAGGCTCGGGGGGCAGGCGGGCGGGCTTCGCCCTTCGACTGCCCCCA
CTCGCATAGGCTTGGGTCGTTCCAGGCGCGTCAAGGCCAAGCCGCTGCGCGGTCGCTGCGCGAGCCTTGA
CCCGCCTTCCACTTGGTGTCCAACCGGCAAGCGAAGCGCGCAGGCCGCAGGCCGGAGGCACTAGTGCTTG
GATTCTCACCAATAAAAAACGCCCGGCGGCAACCGAGCGTTCTGAACAAATCCAGATGGAGTTCTGAGGT
CATTACTGGATCTATCAACAGGAGTCCAAGCGAGCTCTCGAACCCCAGAGTCCCGCTCAGAAGAACTCGT
CAAGAAGGCGATAGAAGGCGATGCGCTGCGAATCGGGAGCGGCGATACCGTAAAGCACGAGGAAGCGGTC
AGCCCATTCGCCGCCAAGCTCTTCAGCAATATCACGGGTAGCCAACGCTATGTCCTGATAGCGGTCCGCC
ACACCCAGCCGGCCACAGTCGATGAATCCAGAAAAGCGGCCATTTTCCACCATGATATTCGGCAAGCAGG
CATCGCCATGGGTCACGACGAGATCCTCGCCGTCGGGCATGCGCGCCTTGAGCCTGGCGAACAGTTCGGC
TGGCGCGAGCCCCTGATGCTCTTCGTCCAGATCATCCTGATCGACAAGACCGGCTTCCATCCGAGTACGT
GCTCGCTCGATGCGATGTTTCGCTTGGTGGTCGAATGGGCAGGTAGCCGGATCAAGCGTATGCAGCCGCC
GCATTGCATCAGCCATGATGGATACTTTCTCGGCAGGAGCAAGGTGAGATGACAGGAGATCCTGCCCCGG
CACTTCGCCCAATAGCAGCCAGTCCCTTCCCGCTTCAGTGACAACGTCGAGCACAGCTGCGCAAGGAACG
CCCGTCGTGGCCAGCCACGATAGCCGCGCTGCCTCGTCCTGCAGTTCATTCAGGGCACCGGACAGGTCGG
TCTTGACAAAAAGAACCGGGCGCCCCTGCGCTGACAGCCGGAACACGGCGGCATCAGAGCAGCCGATTGT
CTGTTGTGCCCAGTCATAGCCGAATAGCCTCTCCACCCAAGCGGCCGGAGAACCTGCGTGCAATCCATCT
TGTTCAATCATGCGAAACGATCCTCATCCTGTCTCTTGATCAGATCATGATCCCCTGCGCCATCAGATCC
TTGGCGGCAAGAAAGCCATCCAGTTTACTTTGCAGGGCTTCCCAACCTTACCAGAGGGCGCCCCAGCTGG
CAATTCCGAATTCATGAGATCT
Features (pLannotate 1.2.2; 11 found; start..end, strand, type, name):
      1..25      +  promoter       J23119(SpeI) promoter (fragment): bacterial promoter (Registry of Standard Biological Parts BBa J23119) modified to end with an SpeI site
     62..736     +  CDS            mRFP1: mRFP1 is a basic (constitutively fluorescent) red fluorescent protein published in 2002, derived from Discosoma sp.. It is reported to be a somewhat slowly-maturing monomer with low acid sensitivity.
    784..855     +  terminator     rrnB T1 terminator: transcription terminator T1 from the E. coli rrnB gene
    871..898     +  terminator     T7Te terminator: phage T7 early transcription terminator
    952..1023    +  terminator     rrnB T1 terminator: transcription terminator T1 from the E. coli rrnB gene
   1039..1066    +  terminator     T7Te terminator: phage T7 early transcription terminator
   1133..1795    -  CDS            pBBR1 Rep: replication protein for the broad-host-range plasmid pBBR1 from Bordetella bronchiseptica
   1796..2369    -  rep_origin     pBBR1 oriV (fragment): replication origin of the broad-host-range plasmid pBBR1 from Bordetella bronchiseptica; requires the pBBR1 Rep protein for replication
   2382..2476    -  terminator     lambda t0 terminator: transcription terminator from phage lambda
   2510..3301    -  CDS            neo: KKA2_KLEPN - Also known as kan, nptII. Experimental evidence at protein level: Swiss-Prot protein existence level 1. Resistance to kanamycin, neomycin, paromomycin, ribostamycin, butirosin and gentamicin B. From Klebsiella pneumoniae.
   3333..3437    -  CDS            tnpA (fragment): TN5P_ECOLX - Also known as tnp. Experimental evidence at protein level: Swiss-Prot protein existence level 1. Mediates transposition of transposon Tn5 by a 'cut and paste' mechanism. First, the monomeric transposase binds the 19 bp inverted DNA repeats flanking the transposon. Then, dimerization of the DNA- bound transposase creates a synaptic DNA complex. After nicking of the first DNA strand, excision of the transposon proceeds through a series of intermediates. The transposase then mediates the insertion of the transposon at a new site by strand transfer. The activity of the wild- type tran
