[The description below was written by a language model from this plasmid's Addgene catalogue record and pLannotate feature annotations shown in this document.]
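Description:
pBbB0k-RFP is a small (about 3.5 kb) bacterial expression plasmid from the BglBrick (pBb) vector family, a synthetic-biology platform in which origin, promoter, resistance marker and reporter are treated as interchangeable modules. The name encodes the combination. "B" denotes the BBR1 replication origin noted by the depositor and "k" denotes kanamycin resistance. The "0" occupies the promoter position, although the record does not spell out what it signifies. Replication depends on the pBBR1 oriV together with its cognate Rep protein, both derived from the broad-host-range plasmid of Bordetella bronchiseptica. The catalogue lists the plasmid as low copy in E. coli. Selection is by the neo (nptII) aminoglycoside phosphotransferase gene. This gene is followed by a lambda t0 terminator and sits beside a short remnant annotated as Tn5 transposase, presumably carried over from the transposon source of the marker rather than a functional element.

The payload is a 678 bp synthetic RFP insert, annotated as mRFP1, a monomeric red fluorescent protein derived from Discosoma. Downstream lie two tandem copies of an rrnB T1/T7Te double terminator, which insulate the rest of the plasmid from read-through. The only promoter-like annotation upstream of the reporter is a 25-nt fragment matching the constitutive J23119 promoter. No repressor gene or inducible promoter is detected, and the catalogue entry names no promoter. Whether the fragment drives meaningful RFP expression therefore cannot be determined from the record. The plasmid serves as one member of a characterized vector set, with RFP acting as a replaceable reporter that can be exchanged for genes of interest by restriction-enzyme cloning.
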