Addgene plasmid #35370: pBbB0k-RFP
Depositing lab: Jay Keasling. Depositing organization: University of California, Berkeley. Publication: BglBrick vectors and datasheets: A synthetic biology platform for gene expression. Lee TS, Krupa RA, Zhang F, Hajimorad M, Holtz WJ, Prasad N, Lee SK, Keasling JD. J Biol Eng. 2011 Sep 20;5:12. 10.1186/1754-1611-5-12 PubMed 21933410.
Backbone
  Vector backbone: pBb
  Backbone size w/o insert (bp): 2774
  Vector type: Bacterial Expression, Synthetic Biology
Growth in bacteria
  Bacterial resistance: Kanamycin, 50 μg/mL
  Growth temperature: 37°C
  Growth strain: DH5alpha
  Copy number: Low Copy
Gene/Insert
  Gene/Insert name: RFP (alt name: JBEI Part ID: JPUB_000261)
  Species: Synthetic
  Insert size (bp): 678
  Cloning method: Restriction Enzyme
  Sequencing primers: 5′ jkRFP-R (gctttggaaccgtactggaa); 3′ jkRFP-F (tggtcactacgacgctgaag)
Terms and licenses: Academic/Nonprofit Terms; Industry Terms: Not Available to Industry
Depositor comments: JBEI Part ID: JPUB_000261; Origin: BBR1
How to cite: pBbB0k-RFP was a gift from Jay Keasling (Addgene plasmid # 35370 ; http://n2t.net/addgene:35370 ; RRID:Addgene_35370)
