>Addgene plasmid #35370 | pBbB0k-RFP | addgene partial sequence | sequence record 44373 | jkRFP-R 5'-gctttggaaccgtactggaa-3'
ACGGCAGCGGACCACCTTTGGTAACTTTCAGTTTAGCGGTCTGGGTACCTTCGTACGGACGACCTTCACC
TTCACCTTCGATTTCGAACTCGTGACCGTTAACGGAACCTTCCATACGAACTTTGAAACGCATGAACTCT
TTGATAACGTCTTCGGAGGAAGCCATCTAGTATTTCTCCTCTTTCACTAGTAGCTAGCACAGTACCTAGG
ACTGAGCTAGCTGTCAAAGATCTCATGAATTCGGAATTGCCAGCTGGGGCGCCCTCTGGTAAGGTTGGGA
AGCCCTGCAAAGTAAACTGGATGGCTTTCTTGCCGCCAAGGATCTGATGGCGCAGGGGATCATGATCTGA
TCAAGAGACAGGATGAGGATCGTTTCGCATGATTGAACAAGATGGATTGCACGCAGGTTCTCCGGCCGCT
TGGGTGGAGAGGCTATTCGGCTATGACTGGGCACAACAGACAATCGGCTGCTCTGATGCCGCCGTGTTCC
GGCTGTCAGCGCAGGGGCGCCCGGTTCTTTTTGTCAAGACCGACCTGTCCGGTGCCCTGAATGAACTGCA
GGACGAGGCAGCGCGGCTATCGTGGCTGGCCACGACGGGCGTTCCTTGCGCAGCTGTGCTCGACGTTGTC
ACTGAAGCGGGAAGGGACTGGCTGCTATTGGGCGAAGTGCCGGGGCAGGATCTCCTGTCATCTCACCTTG
CTCCTGCCGAGAAAGTATCCATCATGGCTGATGCAATGCGGCGGCTGCATACGCTTGATCCGGCTACCTG
CCCATTCGACCACCAAGCGAAACATCGCATCGAGCGAGCACGTACTCGGATGGAAGCCGGTCTTGTCGAT
CAGGATGATCTGGACGAAGAGCATCAGGGGCTCGCGCCAGCCGAACTGTTCGCCAGGCTCAAGGCGCGCA
TGCCCGACGGCGAGACCTCTGCCAGCAGCGTGCAAACAGT
