>Addgene plasmid #35370 | pBbB0k-RFP | addgene partial sequence | sequence record 44374 | jkRFP-F 5'-tggtcactacgacgctgaag-3'
CCGGTTCAGCTGCCGGGTGCTTACAAAACCGACATCAAACTGGACATCACCTCCCACAACGAAGACTACA
CCATCGTTGAACAGTACGAACGTGCTGAAGGTCGTCACTCCACCGGTGCTTAATAACGCTGATAGTGCTA
GTGTAGATCGCTACTAGAGCCAGGCATCAAATAAAACGAAAGGCTCAGTCGAAAGACTGGGCCTTTCGTT
TTATCTGTTGTTTGTCGGTGAACGCTCTCTACTAGAGTCACACTGGCTCACCTTCGGGTGGGCCTTTCTG
CGTTTATATACTAGAAGCGGCCGGGATCCTAACTCGAGTAAGGATCTCCAGGCATCAAATAAAACGAAAG
GCTCAGTCGAAAGACTGGGCCTTTCGTTTTATCTGTTGTTTGTCGGTGAACGCTCTCTACTAGAGTCACA
CTGGCTCACCTTCGGGTGGGCCTTTCTGCGTTTATACCTAGGCTACAGCCGATAGTCTGGAACAGCGCAC
TTACGGGTTGCTGCGCAACCCAAGTGCTACCGGCGCGGCAGCGTGACCCGTGTCGGCGGCTCCAACGGCT
CGCCATCGTCCAGAAAACACGGCTCATCGGGCATCGGCAGGCGCTGCTGCCCGCGCCGTTCCCATTCCTC
CGTTTCGGTCAAGGCTGGCAGGTCTGGTTCCATGCCCGGAATGCCGGGCTGGCTGGGCGGCTCCTCGCCG
GGGCCGGTCGGTAGTTGCTGCTCGCCCGGATACAGGGTCGGGATGCGGCGCAGGTCGCCATGCCCCAACA
GCGATTCGTCCTGGTCGTCGTGATCAACCACCACGGCGGCACTGAACACCGACAGGCGCAACTGGTC
